>Addgene plasmid #106166 | pCfB3405 | addgene full sequence | sequence record 206142 | Addgene NGS Result
ATTTAAATCCCCACTTCAGAAGTTCCTATACTTTCTAGAGAATAGGAACTTCACTATAGAGTCGAATAAG
GGCGACACCCCATAATTAGCCCGGGCGAAAGGCCCAGTCTTTCGACTGAGCCTTTCGTTTTATTTGATGC
CTGGCAGTTCCCTACTCTCGCATGGGGAGTCCCCACACTACCATCGGCGCTACGGCGTTTCACTTCTGAG
TTCGGCATGGGGTCAGGTGGGACCACCGCGCTACTGCCGCCAGGCAAACAAGGGGTGTTATGAGCCATAT
TCAGGTATAAATGGGCTCGCGATAATGTTCAGAATTGGTTAATTGGTTGTAACACTGACCCCTATTTGTT
TATTTTTCTAAATACATTCAAATATGTATCCGCTCATGAGACAATAACCCTGATAAATGCTTCAATAATA
TTGAAAAAGGAAGAATATGAGTATTCAACATTTCCGTGTCGCCCTTATTCCCTTTTTTGCGGCATTTTGC
CTTCCTGTTTTTGCTCACCCAGAAACGCTGGTGAAAGTAAAAGATGCTGAAGATCAGTTGGGTGCACGAG
TGGGTTACATCGAACTGGATCTCAACAGCGGTAAGATCCTTGAGAGTTTTCGCCCCGAAGAACGTTTTCC
AATGATGAGCACTTTTAAAGTTCTGCTATGTGGCGCGGTATTATCCCGTATTGACGCCGGGCAAGAGCAA
CTCGGTCGCCGCATACACTATTCTCAGAATGACTTGGTTGAGTACTCACCAGTCACAGAAAAGCATCTTA
CGGATGGCATGACAGTAAGAGAATTATGCAGTGCTGCCATAACCATGAGTGATAACACTGCGGCCAACTT
ACTTCTGACAACGATCGGAGGACCGAAGGAGCTAACCGCTTTTTTGCACAACATGGGGGATCATGTAACT
CGCCTTGATCGTTGGGAACCGGAGCTGAATGAAGCCATACCAAACGACGAGCGTGACACCACGATGCCTG
TAGCGATGGCAACAACGTTGCGCAAACTATTAACTGGCGAACTACTTACTCTAGCTTCCCGGCAACAATT
AATAGACTGGATGGAGGCGGATAAAGTTGCAGGACCACTTCTGCGCTCGGCCCTTCCGGCTGGCTGGTTT
ATTGCTGATAAATCCGGAGCCGGTGAGCGTGGTTCTCGCGGTATCATCGCAGCGCTGGGGCCAGATGGTA
AGCCCTCCCGTATCGTAGTTATCTACACGACGGGGAGTCAGGCAACTATGGATGAACGAAATAGACAGAT
CGCTGAGATAGGTGCCTCACTGATTAAGCATTGGTAAGCAGAGCATTACGCTGACTTGACGGGACGGCGC
AAGCTCATGACCAAAATCCCTTAACGTGAGTTACGCGCGCGTCGTTCCACTGAGCGTCAGACCCCGTAGA
AAAGATCAAAGGATCTTCTTGAGATCCTTTTTTTCTGCGCGTAATCTGCTGCTTGCAAACAAAAAAACCA
CCGCTACCAGCGGTGGTTTGTTTGCCGGATCAAGAGCTACCAACTCTTTTTCCGAAGGTAACTGGCTTCA
GCAGAGCGCAGATACCAAATACTGTTCTTCTAGTGTAGCCGTAGTTAGCCCACCACTTCAAGAACTCTGT
AGCACCGCCTACATACCTCGCTCTGCTAATCCTGTTACCAGTGGCTGCTGCCAGTGGCGATAAGTCGTGT
CTTACCGGGTTGGACTCAAGACGATAGTTACCGGATAAGGCGCAGCGGTCGGGCTGAACGGGGGGTTCGT
GCACACAGCCCAGCTTGGAGCGAACGACCTACACCGAACTGAGATACCTACAGCGTGAGCTATGAGAAAG
CGCCACGCTTCCCGAAGGGAGAAAGGCGGACAGGTATCCGGTAAGCGGCAGGGTCGGAACAGGAGAGCGC
ACGAGGGAGCTTCCAGGGGGAAACGCCTGGTATCTTTATAGTCCTGTCGGGTTTCGCCACCTCTGACTTG
AGCGTCGATTTTTGTGATGCTCGTCAGGGGGGCGGAGCCTATGGAAAAACGCCAGCAACGCGGCCTTTTT
ACGGTTCCTGGCCTTTTGCTGGCCTTTTGCTCACATGTTCTTTCCTGCGTTATCCCCTGATTCTGTGGAT
AACCGTATTACCGCCTTTGAGTGAGCTGATACCGCTCGCCGCAGCCGAACGACCGAGCGCAGCGAGTCAG
TGAGCGAGGAAGCGGAAGGCGAGAGTAGGGAACTGCCAGGCATCAAACTAAGCAGAAGGCCCCTGACGGA
TGGCCTTTTTGCGTTTCTACAAACTCTTTCTGTGTTGTAAAACGACGGCCAGTCTTAAGCTCGGGCCCCC
TGGGCGGTTCTGATAACGAGTAATCGTTAATCCGCAAATAACGTAAAAACCCGCTTCGGCGGGTTTTTTT
ATGGGGGGAGTTTAGGGAAAGAGCATTTGTCAGAATATTTAAGGGCGCCTGTCACTTTGCTTGATATATG
AGAATTATTTAACCTTATAAATGAGAAAAAAGCAACGCACTTTAAATAAGATACGTTGCTTTTTCGATTG
ATGAACACCTATAATTAAACTATTCATCTATTATTTATGATTTTTTGTATATACAATATTTCTAGTTTGT
TAAAGAGAATTAAGAAAATAAATCTCGAAAATAATAAAGGGAAAATCAGTTTTTGATATCAAAATTATAC
ATGTCAACGATAATACAAAATATAATACAAACTATAAGATGTTATCAGTATTTATTATGCATTTAGAATA
AATTTTGTGTCGCCCTTATTCGACTCACTATAGAAGTTCCTATTCTCTAGAAAGTATAGGAACTTCTGAA
GTGGGGATTTAAATGCGGCCGCGAATGCACGCGATCGCACGCATTCCGTTGCATCAAATTTAGGGATGCC
ATCAACTTTCAGTTCATAATTAATATCTTACCAAATTAGGTAATCTGCAAAAGTTCAGACTGTGAAATGT
AACATTTTATATATCAAGCTCTATTTAATGCCTCACAGTAGTTAACATAAAGAGATACAGAATTGTCGTG
TCAGTGTATACTATCCATGTGTATACTCTGGATATCCATTTGTATTCCATTATCTACGAATTGGCGGGGT
TCTGCTCGAGCTGGGTGGCGAGGTTGTTAAGTCGGTCCATTTTTGTGTGTCTTGGTTGGATGAGGTCCAA
AGTGGGGGGAGTCTACCAGGCTTTATATACACCTGGTAGTTGCAACTTTCGGTATGATCCCCACGAAAGA
TAAAGTTCAGCATGTGGAGAGCCGAGGTAGTATGCGTGTGACAGAGACCCAAACTGGGGGTCACCGCGTG
CACACTGGCGACGCCGCTCTGGAAGGTCACATGACCGCAGATACTCCGTTCTCCCCTCACGTCGATTCGG
CTCGGGGACACGGTCAGCGCCATTGCCACGTGTCCACGGTTCTCTCCACTCTGTAGAAAGTCACTTCCAC
CAAGTTCCATGAAGCTTATTAGGTTTTTGGAGAAATCCGGGGCGGCATTTCTGGGGTAACTTGGGCAAGC
CAGTAGTGGATCAATTGGGACCCGAATTGGGTGGAAAAAGGTGATAACGAGCCCTTTGGGATCCCCACAA
TTGATCTAAGACCTCTGCTTGCCCCGATCTTGGCCCCCTCAGCCCCAACACTGTTGCTCTTCAAACTCCC
CCATACCTCGGTTCAGATGCAGCCTTCAAAACTTTAACGTACCTCCGAGCCTGTGAAAACGTGGTCATGA
AAAAACGAGAGATGTAAGTCCCGTCACATACCGCTGCGAGACCACCAGCTGTACATACACTTGGCGTTCC
AGCATGCACGGTCGCTCAACAGGCGCTCCCCCATTGGCGGAAAGACAAGCCCCCACTAGATTCCTGTTCA
AGGGCAAAGTCTAGAAGCCCGCCCCCCCCAGCGCCCGTTTCCTTGTTAGTGCGGCCTGCACATGTCACCT
GTCTGGCAGGTATCGTCGCTACTTTGCCAGTCGTATCGTCGTCAACGGATTGCGCTGCCCATTCACGTGT
AAACTCTCGACGGATATCCCGGAGTTTCCCGCCGATCCTCCCGCGAGCCACTGCCACGTCGCCTCCAAGC
CTGCTCGAGCGTCCCAAAACCTTCTCAAGCAAGGTTTTCAGTATAATGTTACATGCGTACACGCGTCTGT
ACAGAAAAAAAAGAAAAATTTGAAATATAAATAACGTTCTTAATACTAACATAACTATAAAAAAATAAAT
AGGGACCTAGACTTCAGGTTGTCTAACTCCTTCCTTTTCGGTTAGAGCGGATGTGGGGGGAGGGCGTGAA
TGTAAGCGTGACATAACTAATTACATGATCATGGACATGGCATAGACATATACAAGGCTTGTTCACCATC
TGATGCAGTACCATCGTATAATGCAGTATCCAAACCACACAAGGTAAAACCCATTCTTCTATAGGCATGA
ATAGCTGGAGCGTTAACATTAGTAACTTCCAACCACAAATGACCAGCACCTCTTTCTCTAGCAAATTCAG
TAGCCAAACCCATCAAAGCTCTACCAACACCATGACCTCTATGTTCTGGAGCAACTTCAATATCTTCGAC
GGTCAATCTTCTATTCCAACCAGAATAAGAAACAACAACAAAACCAGCCAAGTCACCGTCATCACCATAA
GCAACAAAAGTTCTAGAATCTGGATCACCATCTTCACCATCATCAGATTCGTCATCGGATTCATCATCTG
GAAAAACCTTAGTCAATGGTGGATCAACTGGAACTTCTCTCAAAGTGAAACCATCACCAGTAGCAGTAAC
TCTGAAAACAGTGTCAGTAGTGAAAGAACCATCCAAAGCTTCAATAGCTTCAGCATCACCTGGAACAGAA
GTTCTGTATCTGTAAGCAGTATCATCCAAAGTAGTACCCATTGCTGTAGATATGTCTTGTGTGTAAGGGG
GTTGGGGTGGTTGTTTGTGTTCTTGACTTTTGTGTTAGCAAGGGAAGACGGGCAAAAAAGTGAGTGTGGT
TGGGAGGGAGAGACGAGCCTTATATATAATGCTTGTTTGTGTTTGTGCAAGTGGACGCCGAAACGGGCAG
GAGCCAAACTAAACAAGGCAGACAATGCGAGCTTAATTGGATTGCCTGATGGGCAGGGGTTAGGGCTCGA
TCAATGGGGGTGCGAAGTGACAAAATTGGGAATTAGGTTCGCAAGCAAGGCTGACAAGACTTTGGCCCAA
ACATTTGTACGCGGTGGACAACAGGAGCCACCCATCGTCTGTCACGGGCTAGCCGGTCGTGCGTCCTGTC
AGGCTCCACCTAGGCTCCATGCCACTCCATACAATCCCACTAGTGTACCGCTAGGCCGCTTTTAGCTCCC
ATCTAAGACCCCCCCAAAACCTCCACTGTACAGTGCACTGTACTGTGTGGCGATCAAGGGCAAGGGAAAA
AAGGCGCAAACATGCATGCATGGAATGACGTAGGTAAGGCGTTACTAGACTGAAAAGTGGCACATTTCGG
CGTGCCAAAGGGTCCTAGGTGCGTTTCGCGAGCTGGGCGCCAGGCCAAGCCGCTCCAAAACGCCTCTCCG
ACTCCCTCCAGCGGCCTCCATATCCCCATCCCTCTCCACAGCAATGTTGTTAAGCCTTGCAAACGAAAAA
ATAGAAAGGCTAATAAGCTTCCAATATTGTGGTGTACGCTGCATAACGCAACAATGAGCGCCAAACAACA
CACACACACAGCACACAGCAGCATTAACCACGATGAACAGCATGACATTACAGGTGGGTGTGTAATCAGG
GCCCTGATTGCTGGTGGTGGGAGCCCCCATCATGGGCTCTCGTCCAGCCGCGGAAACCGGAAACGCTCGA
ATCTGCCGCCGCTCATACTCACCGAAACGTGTGGGGCTCGAAAAAACGGGCGCCAAACTCCTTATACTAC
TGTATATTCAAGCAAGTATATCCGTGGGTGCGGGTGATTTGGATCTAAGGTTCGTACTCAACACTCACGA
GCAGCTTGCCTATGTTACATCCTTTTATCAGACATAGCGGCCGC
Features (pLannotate 1.2.2; 12 found; start..end, strand, type, name):
     19..52      -  protein_bind   FRT (minimal): supports FLP-mediated excision but not integration (Turan and Bode, 2011) FLP recombinase from the Saccharomyces cerevisiae 2μ plasmid
     96..136     -  terminator     rrnB T1 terminator (fragment): transcription terminator T1 from the E. coli rrnB gene
    138..253     -  ncRNA          5S rRNA: Accession: RF00001 - 5S ribosomal RNA
    284..308     +  CDS            KanR (fragment): aminoglycoside phosphotransferase; aph(3')-Ia; confers resistance to kanamycin
    338..434     +  promoter       AmpR promoter (fragment): bla
    437..1297    +  CDS            AmpR: β-lactamase; bla; confers resistance to ampicillin, carbenicillin, and related antibiotics
   1419..2007    +  rep_origin     ori: high-copy-number ColE1/pMB1/pBR322/pUC origin of replication
   2232..2249    +  terminator     rrnB T2 terminator (fragment): transcription terminator T2 from the E. coli rrnB gene
   2274..2293    -  CDS            lacZα (fragment): LacZα fragment of β-galactosidase; lacZ fragment
   2763..2796    +  protein_bind   FRT (minimal): supports FLP-mediated excision but not integration (Turan and Bode, 2011) FLP recombinase from the Saccharomyces cerevisiae 2μ plasmid
   4065..4298    -  terminator     CYC1 terminator (fragment): S. cerevisiae CYC1; transcription terminator for CYC1
   4302..4865    -  CDS            sta: STA_STRLA - Experimental evidence at protein level: Swiss-Prot protein existence level 1. Involved in resistance to streptothricin, a broad-spectrum antibiotic produced by streptomycetes. Detoxifies streptothricin via acetylation of the beta amino group of the first beta-lysyl moiety of streptothricin. From Streptomyces lavendulae.
