[The description below was written by a language model from this plasmid's Addgene catalogue record and pLannotate feature annotations shown in this document.]
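Description:
pCfB3405 is an empty-backbone episomal shuttle vector from the EasyCloneYALI toolbox, a CRISPR/Cas9-based set of plasmids for engineering the oleaginous yeast Yarrowia lipolytica. The sequenced record is 5,994 nt. The parental backbone is listed as unknown. In E. coli the plasmid is maintained at high copy through a ColE1/pUC-type origin and selected with ampicillin via the β-lactamase gene and its promoter. In Yarrowia, selection relies on nourseothricin. The annotation identifies a streptothricin acetyltransferase coding sequence (sta, matching the Streptomyces lavendulae protein) followed by a fragment of the S. cerevisiae CYC1 terminator. This enzyme inactivates streptothricin-class antibiotics, to which nourseothricin belongs, by acetylation. The promoter driving the marker is not annotated, and neither are the yeast replication and segregation elements that would make the plasmid episomal. Several stretches of the sequence, including the regions flanking the marker cassette, carry no automated annotation, so these parts probably lie there but cannot be confirmed from the table.

No gene or insert is present. The catalogue entry states that the vector can be used for gRNA expression, so it serves as a recipient for guide RNA cassettes that direct Cas9 in Yarrowia genome editing, though the gRNA promoter and cloning site are not described in the record. Two minimal FRT sites are annotated in opposite orientations, and their intended role is not stated. The remaining hits (short fragments of the rrnB T1 and T2 terminators, a 5S rRNA match, and small KanR and lacZα pieces) look like backbone remnants rather than functional units.
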