Addgene plasmid #106166: pCfB3405
Purpose: (Empty Backbone) EasyCloneYALI system-based yeast episomal vector carrying a nourseothricin-resistance marker for Yarrowia lipolytica, can be used for gRNA expression, amp resistance
Depositing lab: Irina Borodina. Depositing organization: Danmarks Tekniske Universitet. Publication: EasyCloneYALI: CRISPR/Cas9-Based Synthetic Toolbox for Engineering of the Yeast Yarrowia lipolytica. Holkenbrink C, Dam MI, Kildegaard KR, Beder J, Dahlin J, Domenech Belda D, Borodina I. Biotechnol J. 2018 Jan 29. doi: 10.1002/biot.201700543. PubMed 29377615.
Backbone
  Vector backbone: Unknown
  Vector type: Yeast Expression
  Selectable markers: nourseothricin
Growth in bacteria
  Bacterial resistance: Ampicillin, 100 μg/mL
  Growth temperature: 37°C
  Growth strain: DH5alpha
  Copy number: High Copy
Gene/Insert
  Gene/Insert name: None
Terms and licenses: Academic/Nonprofit Terms; Industry Terms: Not Available to Industry
Depositor comments: Selectable marker: nourseothricin
How to cite: pCfB3405 was a gift from Irina Borodina (Addgene plasmid # 106166 ; http://n2t.net/addgene:106166 ; RRID:Addgene_106166)
